Addgene plasmid #223980: AiP12293 - pAAV-3xSP10ins-AiE0219h_3xC2-minRho-SYFP2-8X2C-WPRE3-BGHpA (Alias: CN2293)
Purpose: AiE0219h_3xC2 is an enhancer sequence, designed to drive AAV-mediated transgene expression in cortical Vip+ neurons
Depositing lab: Allen Institute for Brain Science & Jonathan Ting. Depositing organization: Allen Institute. Publication: A suite of enhancer AAVs and transgenic mouse lines for genetic access to cortical cell types (preprint). Ben-Simon Y, Hooper M, Narayan S, Daigle T, Dwivedi D, Way SW, Oster A, Stafford DA, Mich JK, Taormina MJ, Martinez RA, Opitz-Araya X, Roth JR, Allen S, Ayala A, Bakken TE, Barcelli T, Barta S, Bendrick J, Bertagnolli D, Bowlus J, Boyer G, Brouner K, Casian B, Casper T, Chakka AB, Chakrabarty R, Chance RK, Chavan S, Departee M, Donadio N, Dotson N, Egdorf T, Gabitto M, Garcia J, Gary A, Gasperini M, Goldy J, Gore BB, Graybuck L, Greisman N, Haeseleer F, Halterman C, Helback O, Hockemeyer D, Huang C, Huff S, Hunker A, Johansen N, Juneau Z, Kalmbach B, Khem S, Kussick E, Kutsal R, Larsen R, Lee C, Lee AY, Leibly M, Lenz GH, Liang E, Lusk N, Malone J, Mollenkopf T, Morin E, Newman D, Ng L, Ngo K, Omstead V, Oyama A, Pham T, Pom CA, Potekhina L, Ransford S, Rette D, Rimorin C, Rocha D, Ruiz A, Sanchez REA, Sedeno-Cortes A, Sevigny JP, Shapovalova N, Shulga L, Sigler AR, Siverts LA, Somasundaram S, Stewart K, Szelenyi E, Tieu M, Trader C, van Velthoven CTJ, Walker M, Weed N, Wirthlin M, Wood T, Wynalda B, Yao Z, Zhou T, Ariza J, Dee N, Reding M, Ronellenfitch K, Mufti S, Sunkin SM, Smith KA, Esposito L, Waters J, Thyagarajan B, Yao S, Lein ES, Zeng H, Levi BP, Ngai J, Ting J, Tasic B. bioRxiv [Preprint]. 2024 Sep 26:2024.06.10.597244. doi: 10.1101/2024.06.10.597244. PubMed 38915722.
Backbone
  Vector backbone: pAAV
  Vector type: AAV
Growth in bacteria
  Bacterial resistance: Ampicillin, 100 μg/mL
  Growth temperature: 30°C
  Growth strain: NEB Stable
  Copy number: High Copy
Gene/Insert
  Gene/Insert name: SYFP2
  Species: Synthetic
  Mutation: NA
  Promoter: minBG
  Cloning method: Other
Terms and licenses: Academic/Nonprofit Terms; Industry Terms: Not Available to Industry
Depositor comments: Cloning Method: RE Cloning
How to cite: AiP12293 - pAAV-3xSP10ins-AiE0219h_3xC2-minRho-SYFP2-8X2C-WPRE3-BGHpA (Alias: CN2293) was a gift from Allen Institute for Brain Science & Jonathan Ting (Addgene plasmid # 223980 ; http://n2t.net/addgene:223980 ; RRID:Addgene_223980)
