[The description below was written by a language model from this plasmid's Addgene catalogue record and pLannotate feature annotations shown in this document.]
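Description:
AiP12293 (alias CN2293) is an AAV transfer plasmid on a pAAV backbone, built to package a cell-type-targeted fluorescent reporter into recombinant adeno-associated virus. The 5,562 nt plasmid is maintained in bacteria through a high-copy ColE1/pUC-type origin and selected with ampicillin via the bla (AmpR) gene and its promoter. An f1 phage origin and small remnants of pBR322 bom and rop are also present in the backbone. AAV2 inverted terminal repeats flank the expression cassette and provide the signals for genome replication and encapsidation. The annotation detects the right ITR in full but only short fragments of the left one, which may reflect the difficulty of sequencing or annotating these repeats.

The payload is SYFP2, a rapidly maturing monomeric yellow fluorescent protein derived from Aequorea victoria. According to the construct name and stated purpose, its expression is controlled by AiE0219h_3xC2, an enhancer sequence designed to drive transgene expression in cortical Vip+ neurons, placed upstream of a minimal promoter. The record is inconsistent on that promoter: the name indicates minRho, whereas the catalogue field lists minBG. The feature table does not annotate the enhancer, the promoter, the upstream 3xSP10ins element or the 8X2C element between SYFP2 and the WPRE, so their nature cannot be confirmed from the record. Downstream, two WPRE fragments consistent with the shortened WPRE3 enhance transcript stability and expression, and a bovine growth hormone polyadenylation signal terminates the transcript. The construct belongs to a suite of enhancer AAVs for genetic access to cortical cell types, and serves to label Vip+ interneurons after viral delivery.
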