Features (pLannotate 1.2.2; 14 found; start..end, strand, type, name):
     12..39      +  repeat_region  AAV2 ITR (fragment): inverted terminal repeat of adeno-associated virus serotype 2 inverted
     68..95      +  repeat_region  AAV2 ITR (fragment): inverted terminal repeat of adeno-associated virus serotype 2 inverted
   1155..1871    +  CDS            SYFP2: SYFP2 is a basic (constitutively fluorescent) yellow fluorescent protein published in 2006, derived from Aequorea victoria. It is reported to be a very rapidly-maturing monomer with moderate acid sensitivity.
   2336..2493    +  misc_feature   WPRE (fragment): woodchuck hepatitis virus posttranscriptional regulatory element
   2499..2579    +  misc_feature   WPRE (fragment): woodchuck hepatitis virus posttranscriptional regulatory element
   2596..2707    +  polyA_signal   bGH poly(A) signal: bovine growth hormone polyadenylation signal
   2825..2965    +  repeat_region  AAV2 ITR: inverted terminal repeat of adeno-associated virus serotype 2 inverted
   2970..3021    -  misc_feature   bom (fragment): basis of mobility region from pBR322
   3040..3495    +  rep_origin     f1 ori (sequence partly withheld): f1 bacteriophage origin of replication; arrow indicates direction of (+) strand synthesis
   3496..3545    -  misc_feature   bom (fragment): basis of mobility region from pBR322
   3647..3682    -  CDS            rop (fragment): Rop protein, which maintains plasmids at low copy number; rop
   3777..3881    +  promoter       AmpR promoter: bla
   3882..4742    +  CDS            AmpR: β-lactamase; bla; confers resistance to ampicillin, carbenicillin, and related antibiotics
   4913..5501    +  rep_origin     ori: high-copy-number ColE1/pMB1/pBR322/pUC origin of replication
>Addgene plasmid #223980 | AiP12293 - pAAV-3xSP10ins-AiE0219h_3xC2-minRho-SYFP2-8X2C-WPRE3-BGHpA (Alias: CN2293) | addgene full sequence | sequence record 450549 | Addgene NGS Result
CCTGCAGGCAGCTGCGCGCTCGCTCGCTCACTGAGGCCGCCCGGGCGTCGGGCGACCTTTGGTCGCCCGG
CCTCAGTGAGCGAGCGAGCGCGCAGAGAGGGAGTGGCCAACTCCATCACTAGGGGTTCCTGCGGCCGCAC
GCGCCGGTACCGAAGCTACCCCTAACACACTATTCTACACACAGAAAATGCTCTTCACTAGGAAGCTACC
CCTAACACACTATTCTACACACAGAAAATGCTCTTCACTAGGAAGCTACCCCTAACACACTATTCTACAC
ACAGAAAATGCTCTTCACTAGACGCGTTGGTCTTGATCAATTGTCCCAGCAGAGTTGGTGCATGGGAAAG
CCTTTCTTGGCCTTATCAGCAGCTCAGCCTGGGAGGTTGGCCCGGGGGCTGACCAAGCACAAAATAGAAA
AGCCACTAATAAGATCCAGCTGGAACAAATAGCCTCTATTTATTTTAGGAAACTAATGATATGTCATCAT
GACACATATCTAACCTTAGTATTTCTGATTGGACAGGCCAGTTATGGTCTTGATCAATTGTCCCAGCAGA
GTTGGTGCATGGGAAAGCCTTTCTTGGCCTTATCAGCAGCTCAGCCTGGGAGGTTGGCCCGGGGGCTGAC
CAAGCACAAAATAGAAAAGCCACTAATAAGATCCAGCTGGAACAAATAGCCTCTATTTATTTTAGGAAAC
TAATGATATGTCATCATGACACATATCTAACCTTAGTATTTCTGATTGGACAGGCCAGTTATGGTCTTGA
TCAATTGTCCCAGCAGAGTTGGTGCATGGGAAAGCCTTTCTTGGCCTTATCAGCAGCTCAGCCTGGGAGG
TTGGCCCGGGGGCTGACCAAGCACAAAATAGAAAAGCCACTAATAAGATCCAGCTGGAACAAATAGCCTC
TATTTATTTTAGGAAACTAATGATATGTCATCATGACACATATCTAACCTTAGTATTTCTGATTGGACAG
GCCAGTTAGAGCTCGATTCAGCCGGGAGCTTAGGGAGGGGAGGTCACTTCATAAGGGCTTGGGGGGGGAG
TTGGAGCCACGAGTCGTCCAGCCGGAGCCCCGTGTGGCTGTGCTCCGGCCTCAGAAGCATCCCCGGATCC
AGATCTTTCGAAGCTAGCGCTACCGGTCGCCACCATGGTGAGCAAGGGCGAGGAGCTGTTCACCGGGGTG
GTGCCCATCCTGGTCGAGCTGGACGGCGACGTAAACGGCCACAAGTTCAGCGTGTCCGGCGAGGGCGAGG
GCGATGCCACCTACGGCAAGCTGACCCTGAAGCTGATCTGCACCACCGGCAAGCTGCCCGTGCCCTGGCC
CACCCTCGTGACCACCCTGGGCTACGGCGTGCAGTGCTTCGCCCGCTACCCCGACCACATGAAGCAGCAC
GACTTCTTCAAGTCCGCCATGCCCGAAGGCTACGTCCAGGAGCGCACCATCTTCTTCAAGGACGACGGCA
ACTACAAGACCCGCGCCGAGGTGAAGTTCGAGGGCGACACCCTGGTGAACCGCATCGAGCTGAAGGGCAT
CGACTTCAAGGAGGACGGCAACATCCTGGGGCACAAGCTGGAGTACAACTACAACAGCCACAACGTCTAT
ATCACCGCCGACAAGCAGAAGAACGGCATCAAGGCCAACTTCAAGATCCGCCACAACATCGAGGACGGCG
GCGTGCAGCTCGCCGACCACTACCAGCAGAACACCCCCATCGGCGACGGCCCCGTGCTGCTGCCCGACAA
CCACTACCTGAGCTACCAGTCCAAGCTGAGCAAAGACCCCAACGAGAAGCGCGATCACATGGTCCTGCTG
GAGTTCGTGACCGCCGCCGGGATCACTCTCGGCATGGACGAGCTGTACAAGTAAACTAGTGCGGCCTTAA
AGAGACCGGTTCACTGTGACAGTAAAAGAGACCGGTTCACTGTGAGAATGAAAGAGACCGGTTCACTGTG
ATCGGAAAAGAGACCGGTTCACTGTGAGCGGCCTTAAAGAGACCGGTTCACTGTGACAGTAAAAGAGACC
GGTTCACTGTGAGAATGAAAGAGACCGGTTCACTGTGATCGGAAAAGAGACCGGTTCACTGTGAGCGGCC
TTGAAACCCAGCAGACAATGTAGCTCAGTAGAAACCCAGCAGACAATGTAGCTGAATGGAAACCCAGCAG
ACAATGTAGCTTCGGAGAAACCCAGCAGACAATGTAGCTGCGGCCTTGAAACCCAGCAGACAATGTAGCT
CAGTAGAAACCCAGCAGACAATGTAGCTGAATGGAAACCCAGCAGACAATGTAGCTTCGGAGAAACCCAG
CAGACAATGTAGCTGCGGCCATCATAATCAACCTCTGGATTACAAAATTTGTGAAAGATTGACTGGTATT
CTTAACTATGTTGCTCCTTTTACGCTATGTGGATACGCTGCTTTAATGCCTTTGTATCATGCTATTGCTT
CCCGTATGGCTTTCATTTTCTCCTCCTTGTATAAATCCTGGTTAGTTCTTGCCACGGCGGAACTCATCGC
CGCCTGCCTTGCCCGCTGCTGGACAGGGGCTCGGCTGTTGGGCACTGACAATTCCGTGGCTCGAGAGATC
TTCGACTGTGCCTTCTAGTTGCCAGCCATCTGTTGTTTGCCCCTCCCCCGTGCCTTCCTTGACCCTGGAA
GGTGCCACTCCCACTGTCCTTTCCTAATAAAATGAGGAAATTGCATCGCATTGTCTGAGTAGGTGTCATT
CTATTCTGGGGGGTGGGGTGGGGCAGGACAGCAAGGGGGAGGATTGGGAAGACAATAGCAGGCATGAGAT
CTCACGTGCGGACCGAGCGGCCGCAGGAACCCCTAGTGATGGAGTTGGCCACTCCCTCTCTGCGCGCTCG
CTCGCTCACTGAGGCCGGGCGACCAAAGGTCGCCCGACGCCCGGGCTTTGCCCGGGCGGCCTCAGTGAGC
GAGCGAGCGCGCAGCTGCCTGCAGGGGCGCCTGATGCGGTATTTTCTCCTTACGCATCTGTGCGGTATTT
CACACCGCATA
[95 nt withheld, positions 3022-3116]
T
[46 nt withheld, positions 3118-3163]
C
[141 nt withheld, positions 3165-3305]
CCTTTGACGTTGGAGTCCACGTTCTTT
[37 nt withheld, positions 3333-3369]
ACTCTATCTCGGGCTATTCTTTTGATTTATAAGGGATTTTGCCGATTTCGGTCTATTGGTTAAAAAATGA
GCTGATTTAACAAAAATTTAACGCGAATTTTAACAAAATATTAACGTTTACAATTTTATGGTGCACTCTC
AGTACAATCTGCTCTGATGCCGCATAGTTAAGCCAGCCCCGACACCCGCCAACACCCGCTGACGCGCCCT
GACGGGCTTGTCTGCTCCCGGCATCCGCTTACAGACAAGCTGTGACCGTCTCCGGGAGCTGCATGTGTCA
GAGGTTTTCACCGTCATCACCGAAACGCGCGAGACGAAAGGGCCTCGTGATACGCCTATTTTTATAGGTT
AATGTCATGATAATAATGGTTTCTTAGACGTCAGGTGGCACTTTTCGGGGAAATGTGCGCGGAACCCCTA
TTTGTTTATTTTTCTAAATACATTCAAATATGTATCCGCTCATGAGACAATAACCCTGATAAATGCTTCA
ATAATATTGAAAAAGGAAGAGTATGAGTATTCAACATTTCCGTGTCGCCCTTATTCCCTTTTTTGCGGCA
TTTTGCCTTCCTGTTTTTGCTCACCCAGAAACGCTGGTGAAAGTAAAAGATGCTGAAGATCAGTTGGGTG
CACGAGTGGGTTACATCGAACTGGATCTCAACAGCGGTAAGATCCTTGAGAGTTTTCGCCCCGAAGAACG
TTTTCCAATGATGAGCACTTTTAAAGTTCTGCTATGTGGCGCGGTATTATCCCGTATTGACGCCGGGCAA
GAGCAACTCGGTCGCCGCATACACTATTCTCAGAATGACTTGGTTGAGTACTCACCAGTCACAGAAAAGC
ATCTTACGGATGGCATGACAGTAAGAGAATTATGCAGTGCTGCCATAACCATGAGTGATAACACTGCGGC
CAACTTACTTCTGACAACGATCGGAGGACCGAAGGAGCTAACCGCTTTTTTGCACAACATGGGGGATCAT
GTAACTCGCCTTGATCGTTGGGAACCGGAGCTGAATGAAGCCATACCAAACGACGAGCGTGACACCACGA
TGCCTGTAGCAATGGCAACAACGTTGCGCAAACTATTAACTGGCGAACTACTTACTCTAGCTTCCCGGCA
ACAATTAATAGACTGGATGGAGGCGGATAAAGTTGCAGGACCACTTCTGCGCTCGGCCCTTCCGGCTGGC
TGGTTTATTGCTGATAAATCTGGAGCCGGTGAGCGTGGGTCTCGCGGTATCATTGCAGCACTGGGGCCAG
ATGGTAAGCCCTCCCGTATCGTAGTTATCTACACGACGGGGAGTCAGGCAACTATGGATGAACGAAATAG
ACAGATCGCTGAGATAGGTGCCTCACTGATTAAGCATTGGTAACTGTCAGACCAAGTTTACTCATATATA
CTTTAGATTGATTTAAAACTTCATTTTTAATTTAAAAGGATCTAGGTGAAGATCCTTTTTGATAATCTCA
TGACCAAAATCCCTTAACGTGAGTTTTCGTTCCACTGAGCGTCAGACCCCGTAGAAAAGATCAAAGGATC
TTCTTGAGATCCTTTTTTTCTGCGCGTAATCTGCTGCTTGCAAACAAAAAAACCACCGCTACCAGCGGTG
GTTTGTTTGCCGGATCAAGAGCTACCAACTCTTTTTCCGAAGGTAACTGGCTTCAGCAGAGCGCAGATAC
CAAATACTGTTCTTCTAGTGTAGCCGTAGTTAGGCCACCACTTCAAGAACTCTGTAGCACCGCCTACATA
CCTCGCTCTGCTAATCCTGTTACCAGTGGCTGCTGCCAGTGGCGATAAGTCGTGTCTTACCGGGTTGGAC
TCAAGACGATAGTTACCGGATAAGGCGCAGCGGTCGGGCTGAACGGGGGGTTCGTGCACACAGCCCAGCT
TGGAGCGAACGACCTACACCGAACTGAGATACCTACAGCGTGAGCTATGAGAAAGCGCCACGCTTCCCGA
AGGGAGAAAGGCGGACAGGTATCCGGTAAGCGGCAGGGTCGGAACAGGAGAGCGCACGAGGGAGCTTCCA
GGGGGAAACGCCTGGTATCTTTATAGTCCTGTCGGGTTTCGCCACCTCTGACTTGAGCGTCGATTTTTGT
GATGCTCGTCAGGGGGGCGGAGCCTATGGAAAAACGCCAGCAACGCGGCCTTTTTACGGTTCCTGGCCTT
TTGCTGGCCTTTTGCTCACATGT
